Addgene plasmid #83560: pITGFP89
Purpose: Used to evaluate the expression output of TEF1 promoter with yEGFP-CLN2PEST (destabilized GFP) used as the reporter gene.
Depositing lab: Claudia Vickers. Depositing organization: University of Queensland. Publication: Controlling heterologous gene expression in yeast cell factories on different carbon substrates and across the diauxic shift: a comparison of yeast promoter activities. Peng B, Williams TC, Henry M, Nielsen LK, Vickers CE. Microb Cell Fact. 2015 Jun 26;14:91. doi: 10.1186/s12934-015-0278-5. PubMed 26112740.
Backbone
  Vector backbone: pUC19
  Vector type: Yeast Expression
  Selectable markers: URA3 ; kluyveromyces lactis in S. cerevisiae
Growth in bacteria
  Bacterial resistance: Ampicillin, 100 μg/mL
  Growth temperature: 37°C
  Growth strain: alpha-Select
  Growth instructions: alpha-Select from BIOLINE (Genotype: F- deoR endA1 recA1 relA1 gyrA96 hsdR17(rk-, mk+) supE44 thi-1 phoA Δ(lacZYA-argF)U169 Φ80lacZΔM15 λ-)
  Copy number: High Copy
Gene/Insert
  Gene/Insert name: TEF1 promoter -yEGFP-CLN2PEST
  Species: S. cerevisiae (budding yeast)
  Promoter: TEF1
  Cloning method: Restriction Enzyme; 5′ cloning site unknown (unknown if destroyed); 3′ cloning site unknown (unknown if destroyed)
  Sequencing primers: 5′ unknown; 3′ yGFP-R
Terms and licenses: Academic/Nonprofit Terms; Industry Terms: Not Available to Industry
How to cite: pITGFP89 was a gift from Claudia Vickers (Addgene plasmid # 83560 ; http://n2t.net/addgene:83560 ; RRID:Addgene_83560)
