[The description below was written by a language model from this plasmid's Addgene catalogue record and pLannotate feature annotations shown in this document.]
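Description:
pITGFP89 is a yeast reporter plasmid built on the pUC19 backbone and designed to measure the expression output of the Saccharomyces cerevisiae TEF1 promoter. In E. coli it is propagated as a high-copy plasmid through the ColE1/pUC origin and selected with ampicillin via the β-lactamase gene. Remnants of the pUC19 lac region (lac promoter and operator, CAP site, a lacZα fragment) are also annotated. No yeast replication origin or centromere (2μ, CEN/ARS) appears in the feature table. Together with a short additional URA3 fragment lying downstream of the reporter, this suggests the construct is meant for chromosomal integration rather than episomal maintenance, although the record does not state this explicitly.

Selection in yeast relies on a URA3 marker. The catalogue describes it as the Kluyveromyces lactis gene used in S. cerevisiae, whereas the automated annotation matched it to the S. cerevisiae URA3 protein, probably by homology. A single loxP site sits between the marker and the reporter cassette; its role is not stated. The payload consists of the TEF1 promoter (the constitutive promoter of translation elongation factor EF-1α) driving yEGFP, annotated as GFPmut3, which is fused in frame at its C-terminus to a fragment of the G1 cyclin CLN2 that carries its PEST degradation signal. This fusion destabilizes the fluorescent protein and shortens its half-life, so fluorescence follows current promoter activity rather than accumulated protein. No terminator is annotated in the table. The plasmid was used in a comparison of yeast promoter activities on different carbon sources and across the diauxic shift, for controlling heterologous gene expression in yeast cell factories.
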