Features (pLannotate 1.2.2; 17 found; start..end, strand, type, name):
     44..60      -  protein_bind   lac operator: The lac repressor binds to the lac operator to inhibit transcription in E. coli. This inhibition can be relieved by adding lactose or isopropyl-β-D-thiogalactopyranoside (IPTG). lac repressor encoded by lacI
     68..98      -  promoter       lac promoter: promoter for the E. coli lac operon
    113..134     -  protein_bind   CAP binding site: CAP binding activates transcription in the presence of cAMP. E. coli catabolite activator protein
    147..239     -  CDS            lacI (fragment): lac repressor; lacI; The lac repressor binds to the lac operator to inhibit transcription in E. coli. This inhibition can be relieved by adding lactose or isopropyl-β-D-thiogalactopyranoside (IPTG).
    422..1010    -  rep_origin     ori: high-copy-number ColE1/pMB1/pBR322/pUC origin of replication
   1181..2041    -  CDS            AmpR: β-lactamase; bla; confers resistance to ampicillin, carbenicillin, and related antibiotics
   2042..2146    -  promoter       AmpR promoter: bla
   2241..2276    +  CDS            rop (fragment): Rop protein, which maintains plasmids at low copy number; rop
   2378..2477    +  misc_feature   bom (fragment): basis of mobility region from pBR322
   2483..2640    -  CDS            lacZα (fragment): LacZα fragment of β-galactosidase; lacZ fragment
   2647..2810    +  promoter       URA3 promoter (fragment): S. cerevisiae URA3
   2813..3598    +  CDS            URA3: PYRF_YEAST - Experimental evidence at protein level: Swiss-Prot protein existence level 1. From Saccharomyces cerevisiae (strain ATCC 204508 / S288c) (Baker's yeast).
   3750..3783    +  protein_bind   loxP: Cre-mediated recombination occurs in the 8-bp core sequence (GCATACAT). Cre recombinase
   3999..4406    +  promoter       TEF1 promoter: S. cerevisiae TEF1; promoter for EF-1α
   4429..5139    +  CDS            GFPmut3: GFPmut3 is a basic (constitutively fluorescent) green fluorescent protein published in 1996, derived from Aequorea victoria. It is reported to be a very rapidly-maturing weak dimer.
   5140..5673    +  CDS            CLN2 (fragment): CG12_YEAST - Experimental evidence at protein level: Swiss-Prot protein existence level 1. Essential for the control of the cell cycle at the G1/S (start) transition. Interacts with the CDC28 protein kinase to form MPF. From Saccharomyces cerevisiae (strain ATCC 204508 / S288c) (Baker's yeast).
   5689..5788    +  CDS            URA3 (fragment): orotidine-5'-phosphate decarboxylase, required for uracil biosynthesis; S. cerevisiae URA3; yeast auxotrophic marker, counterselectable with 5-fluoroorotic acid (5-FOA)
>Addgene plasmid #83560 | pITGFP89 | depositor full sequence | sequence record 159500 | pITGFP89 sequence 5898 bps
CAAGCTTGGCGTAATCATGGTCATAGCTGTTTCCTGTGTGAAATTGTTATCCGCTCACAATTCCACACAA
CATACGAGCCGGAAGCATAAAGTGTAAAGCCTGGGGTGCCTAATGAGTGAGCTAACTCACATTAATTGCG
TTGCGCTCACTGCCCGCTTTCCAGTCGGGAAACCTGTCGTGCCAGCTGCATTAATGAATCGGCCAACGCG
CGGGGAGAGGCGGTTTGCGTATTGGGCGCTCTTCCGCTTCCTCGCTCACTGACTCGCTGCGCTCGGTCGT
TCGGCTGCGGCGAGCGGTATCAGCTCACTCAAAGGCGGTAATACGGTTATCCACAGAATCAGGGGATAAC
GCAGGAAAGAACATGTGAGCAAAAGGCCAGCAAAAGGCCAGGAACCGTAAAAAGGCCGCGTTGCTGGCGT
TTTTCCATAGGCTCCGCCCCCCTGACGAGCATCACAAAAATCGACGCTCAAGTCAGAGGTGGCGAAACCC
GACAGGACTATAAAGATACCAGGCGTTTCCCCCTGGAAGCTCCCTCGTGCGCTCTCCTGTTCCGACCCTG
CCGCTTACCGGATACCTGTCCGCCTTTCTCCCTTCGGGAAGCGTGGCGCTTTCTCATAGCTCACGCTGTA
GGTATCTCAGTTCGGTGTAGGTCGTTCGCTCCAAGCTGGGCTGTGTGCACGAACCCCCCGTTCAGCCCGA
CCGCTGCGCCTTATCCGGTAACTATCGTCTTGAGTCCAACCCGGTAAGACACGACTTATCGCCACTGGCA
GCAGCCACTGGTAACAGGATTAGCAGAGCGAGGTATGTAGGCGGTGCTACAGAGTTCTTGAAGTGGTGGC
CTAACTACGGCTACACTAGAAGGACAGTATTTGGTATCTGCGCTCTGCTGAAGCCAGTTACCTTCGGAAA
AAGAGTTGGTAGCTCTTGATCCGGCAAACAAACCACCGCTGGTAGCGGTGGTTTTTTTGTTTGCAAGCAG
CAGATTACGCGCAGAAAAAAAGGATCTCAAGAAGATCCTTTGATCTTTTCTACGGGGTCTGACGCTCAGT
GGAACGAAAACTCACGTTAAGGGATTTTGGTCATGAGATTATCAAAAAGGATCTTCACCTAGATCCTTTT
AAATTAAAAATGAAGTTTTAAATCAATCTAAAGTATATATGAGTAAACTTGGTCTGACAGTTACCAATGC
TTAATCAGTGAGGCACCTATCTCAGCGATCTGTCTATTTCGTTCATCCATAGTTGCCTGACTCCCCGTCG
TGTAGATAACTACGATACGGGAGGGCTTACCATCTGGCCCCAGTGCTGCAATGATACCGCGAGACCCACG
CTCACCGGCTCCAGATTTATCAGCAATAAACCAGCCAGCCGGAAGGGCCGAGCGCAGAAGTGGTCCTGCA
ACTTTATCCGCCTCCATCCAGTCTATTAATTGTTGCCGGGAAGCTAGAGTAAGTAGTTCGCCAGTTAATA
GTTTGCGCAACGTTGTTGCCATTGCTACAGGCATCGTGGTGTCACGCTCGTCGTTTGGTATGGCTTCATT
CAGCTCCGGTTCCCAACGATCAAGGCGAGTTACATGATCCCCCATGTTGTGCAAAAAAGCGGTTAGCTCC
TTCGGTCCTCCGATCGTTGTCAGAAGTAAGTTGGCCGCAGTGTTATCACTCATGGTTATGGCAGCACTGC
ATAATTCTCTTACTGTCATGCCATCCGTAAGATGCTTTTCTGTGACTGGTGAGTACTCAACCAAGTCATT
CTGAGAATAGTGTATGCGGCGACCGAGTTGCTCTTGCCCGGCGTCAATACGGGATAATACCGCGCCACAT
AGCAGAACTTTAAAAGTGCTCATCATTGGAAAACGTTCTTCGGGGCGAAAACTCTCAAGGATCTTACCGC
TGTTGAGATCCAGTTCGATGTAACCCACTCGTGCACCCAACTGATCTTCAGCATCTTTTACTTTCACCAG
CGTTTCTGGGTGAGCAAAAACAGGAAGGCAAAATGCCGCAAAAAAGGGAATAAGGGCGACACGGAAATGT
TGAATACTCATACTCTTCCTTTTTCAATATTATTGAAGCATTTATCAGGGTTATTGTCTCATGAGCGGAT
ACATATTTGAATGTATTTAGAAAAATAAACAAATAGGGGTTCCGCGCACATTTCCCCGAAAAGTGCCACC
TGACGTCTAAGAAACCATTATTATCATGACATTAACCTATAAAAATAGGCGTATCACGAGGCCCTTTCGT
CTCGCGCGTTTCGGTGATGACGGTGAAAACCTCTGACACATGCAGCTCCCGGAGACGGTCACAGCTTGTC
TGTAAGCGGATGCCGGGAGCAGACAAGCCCGTCAGGGCGCGTCAGCGGGTGTTGGCGGGTGTCGGGGCTG
GCTTAACTATGCGGCATCAGAGCAGATTGTACTGAGAGTGCACCATATGCGGTGTGAAATACCGCACAGA
TGCGTAAGGAGAAAATACCGCATCAGGCGCCATTCGCCATTCAGGCTGCGCAACTGTTGGGAAGGGCGAT
CGGTGCGGGCCTCTTCGCTATTACGCCAGCTGGCGAAAGGGGGATGTGCTGCAAGGCGATTAAGTTGGGT
AACGCCAGGGTTTTCCCAGTCACGACGTTGTAAAACGACGGCCAGTGAATTCATTTAAATTTTTTTGATT
CGGTAATCTCCGAGCAGAAGGAAGAACGAAGGAAGGAGCACAGACTTAGATTGGTATATATACGCATATG
TGGTGTTGAAGAAACATGAAATTGCCCAGTATTCTTAACCCAACTGCACAGAACAAAAACCTGCAGGAAA
CGAAGATAAAACATGTCCACAAAATCATATACCAGTAGAGCTGAGACTCATGCAAGTCCGGTTGCATCGA
AACTTTTACGTTTAATGGATGAAAAGAAGACCAATTTGTGTGCTTCTCTTGACGTTCGTTCGACTGATGA
GCTATTGAAACTTGTTGAAACGTTGGGTCCATACATTTGCCTTTTGAAAACACACGTTGATATCTTGGAT
GATTTCAGTTATGAGGGTACTGTCGTTCCATTGAAAGCATTGGCAGAGAAATACAAGTTCTTGATATTTG
AGGACAGAAAATTCGCCGATATCGGTAACACAGTCAAATTACAATATACATCGGGCGTTTACCGTATCGC
AGAATGGTCTGATATCACCAACGCCCACGGGGTTACTGGTGCTGGTATTGTTGCTGGCTTGAAACAAGGT
GCGCAAGAGGTCACCAAAGAACCAAGGGGATTATTGATGCTTGCTGAATTGTCTTCCAAGGGTTCTCTAG
CACACGGTGAATATACTAAGGGTACCGTTGATATTGCAAAGAGTGATAAAGATTTCGTTATTGGGTTCAT
TGCTCAGAACGATATGGGAGGAAGAGAAGAAGGGTTTGATTGGCTAATCATGACCCCAGGTGTAGGTTTA
GACGACAAAGGCGATGCATTGGGTCAGCAGTACAGAACCGTCGACGAAGTTGTAAGTGGTGGATCAGATA
TCATCATTGTTGGCAGAGGACTTTTCGCCAAGGGTAGAGATCCTAAGGTTGAAGGTGAAAGATACAGAAA
TGCTGGATGGGAAGCGTACCAAAAGAGAATCAGCGCTCCCCATTAATTATACAGGAAACTTAATAGAACA
AATCACATATTTAATCTAATAGCCACCTGCATTGGCACGGTGCAACACTCACTTCAACTTCATCTTACAA
AAGATCACGTGATCTGTTGTATTGGGATCTCTAGACCTAATAACTTCGTATAGCATACATTATACGAAGT
TATATTAAGGGTTGCTCGACAGAAAGCGACCACCCAACTTTGGCTGATAATAGCGTATAAACAATGCATA
CTTTGTACGTTCAAAATACAATGCAGTAGATATATTTATGCATATTACATATAATACATATCACATAGGA
AGCAACAGGCGCGTTGGACTTTTAATTTTCGAGGACCGCGAATCCTTACATCACACCCAATCCCCCACAA
GTGATCCCCCACACACCATAGCTTCAAAATGTTTCTACTCCTTTTTTACTCTTCCAGATTTTCTCGGACT
CCGCGCATCGCCGTACCACTTCAAAACACCCAAGCACAGCATACTAAATTTCCCCTCTTTCTTCCTCTAG
GGTGTCGTTAATTACCCGTACTAAAGGTTTGGAAAAGAAAAAAGAGACCGCCTCGTTTCTTTTTCTTCGT
CGAAAAAGGCAATAAAAATTTTTATCACGTTTCTTTTTCTTGAAAATTTTTTTTTTTGATTTTTTTCTCT
TTCGATGACCTCCCATTGATATTTAAGTTAATAAACGGTCTTCAATTTCTCAAGTTTCAGTTTCATTTTT
CTTGTTCTATTACAACTTTTTTTACTTCTTGCTCATTAGAAAGAAAGCATAGCAATCTAATCTAAGTTTT
AATTACAAAATGGGATCCTCTAAAGGTGAAGAATTATTCACTGGTGTTGTCCCAATTTTGGTTGAATTAG
ATGGTGATGTTAATGGTCACAAATTTTCTGTCTCCGGTGAAGGTGAAGGTGATGCTACTTACGGTAAATT
GACCTTAAAATTTATTTGTACTACTGGTAAATTGCCAGTTCCATGGCCAACCTTAGTCACTACTTTCGGT
TATGGTGTTCAATGTTTTGCGAGATACCCAGATCATATGAAACAACATGACTTTTTCAAGTCTGCCATGC
CAGAAGGTTATGTTCAAGAAAGAACTATTTTTTTCAAAGATGACGGTAACTACAAGACCAGAGCTGAAGT
CAAGTTTGAAGGTGATACCTTAGTTAATAGAATCGAATTAAAAGGTATTGATTTTAAAGAAGATGGTAAC
ATTTTAGGTCACAAATTGGAATACAACTATAACTCTCACAATGTTTACATCATGGCTGACAAACAAAAGA
ATGGTATCAAAGTTAACTTCAAAATTAGACACAACATTGAAGATGGTTCTGTTCAATTAGCTGACCATTA
TCAACAAAATACTCCAATTGGTGATGGTCCAGTCTTGTTACCAGACAACCATTACTTATCCACTCAATCT
GCCTTATCCAAAGATCCAAACGAAAAGAGAGACCACATGGTCTTGTTAGAATTTGTTACTGCTGCTGGTA
TTACCCATGGTATGGATGAATTGTACAAAGCATCCAACTTGAACATTTCGAGAAAGCTTACCATATCAAC
CCCATCATGCTCTTTCGAAAATTCAAATAGCACATCCATTCCTTCGCCCGCTTCCTCATCTCAAAGCCAC
ACTCCAATGAGAAACATGAGCTCACTCTCTGATAACAGCGTTTTCAGCCGGAATATGGAACAATCATCAC
CAATCACTCCAAGTATGTACCAATTTGGTCAGCAGCAGTCAAACAGTATATGTGGTAGCACCGTTAGTGT
GAATAGTCTGGTGAATACAAATAACAAACAAAGGATCTACGAACAAATCACGGGTCCTAACAGCAATAAC
GCAACCAATGATTATATTGATTTGCTAAACCTAAATGAGTCTAACAAGGAAAACCAAAATCCCGCAACGG
CGCATTACCTCAATGGGGGCCCACCCAAGACAAGCTTCATTAACCATGGAATGTTCCCCTCGCCAACTGG
GACCATAAATAGCGGTAAATCTAGCAGTGCCTCATCTTTAATTTCTTTTGGTATGGGCAATACCCAAGTA
ATAAGATCTTAGACTAGTAGGACTATTTGCAAAGGGAAGGGATGCTAAGGTAGAGGGTGAACGTTACAGA
AAAGCAGGCTGGGAAGCATATTTGAGAAGATGCGGCCAGCAAAACTAAAAAACTGTATTATAAGTAAATG
CATGTATACTAAACTCACAAATTAGAGCTTCAATTTAATTATATCAGTTATTACCCGGGAATCTCGGTCG
TAATGATTTAAATGCATG
