>Addgene plasmid #83560 | pITGFP89 | addgene partial sequence | sequence record 161817 | TEF_seq 5'-ggtcttcaatttctcaagtttc-3'
TTTTTTTACTTCTTGCTCATTAGAAAGAAAGCATAGCAATCTAATCTAAGTTTTAATTACAAAATGGGAT
CCTCTAAAGGTGAAGAATTATTCACTGGTGTTGTCCCAATTTTGGTTGAATTAGATGGTGATGTTAATGG
TCACAAATTTTCTGTCTCCGGTGAAGGTGAAGGTGATGCTACTTACGGTAAATTGACCTTAAAATTTATT
TGTACTACTGGTAAATTGCCAGTTCCATGGCCAACCTTAGTCACTACTTTCGGTTATGGTGTTCAATGTT
TTGCGAGATACCCAGATCATATGAAACAACATGACTTTTTCAAGTCTGCCATGCCAGAAGGTTATGTTCA
AGAAAGAACTATTTTTTTCAAAGATGACGGTAACTACAAGACCAGAGCTGAAGTCAAGTTTGAAGGTGAT
ACCTTAGTTAATAGAATCGAATTAAAAGGTATTGATTTTAAAGAAGATGGTAACATTTTAGGTCACAAAT
TGGAATACAACTATAACTCTCACAATGTTTACATCATGGCTGACAAACAAAAGAATGGTATCAAAGTTAA
CTTCAAAATTAGACACAACATTGAAGATGGTTCTGTTCAATTAGCTGACCATTATCAACAAAATACTCCA
ATTGGTGATGGTCCAGTCTTGTTACCAGACAACCATTACTTATCCACTCAATCTGCCTTATCCAAAGATC
CAAACGAAAAGAGAGACCACATGGTCTTGTTAGAATTTGTTACTGCTGCTGGTATTACCCATGGTATGGA
TGAATTGTACAAAGCATCCAACTTGAACATTTCGAGAAAGCTTACCATATCAACCCCATCATGCTCTTTC
GAAAATTCAAATAGCACATCCATTCCTTCGCCCGCTTCCTCATCTCAAAGCCACACTCCAATGAGAAACA
TGAGCTCACTCTCTGATAACAGCGTTTTCAGCCGGAATATGGAACAATCATCACCAATCACTCCAAGTAT
GTACCAATTTGGTCAGCAGCAGTCAAACAGTATATGTGGTAGCACCGTTAGTGTGAATAGT
