>Addgene plasmid #83560 | pITGFP89 | addgene partial sequence | sequence record 161818 | M13-Rev 5'-CAGGAAACAGCTATGACC-3'
GCATTTAAATCATTACGACCGAGATTCCCGGGTAATAACTGATATAATTAAATTGAAGCTCTAATTTGTG
AGTTTAGTATACATGCATTTACTTATAATACAGTTTTTTAGTTTTGCTGGCCGCATCTTCTCAAATATGC
TTCCCAGCCTGCTTTTCTGTAACGTTCACCCTCTACCTTAGCATCCCTTCCCTTTGCAAATAGTCCTACT
AGTCTAAGATCTTATTACTTGGGTATTGCCCATACCAAAAGAAATTAAAGATGAGGCACTGCTAGATTTA
CCGCTATTTATGGTCCCAGTTGGCGAGGGGAACATTCCATGGTTAATGAAGCTTGTCTTGGGTGGGCCCC
CATTGAGGTAATGCGCCGTTGCGGGATTTTGGTTTTCCTTGTTAGACTCATTTAGGTTTAGCAAATCAAT
ATAATCATTGGTTGCGTTATTGCTGTTAGGACCCGTGATTTGTTCGTAGATCCTTTGTTTGTTATTTGTA
TTCACCAGACTATTCACACTAACGGTGCTACCACATATACTGTTTGACTGCTGCTGACCAAATTGGTACA
TACTTGGAGTGATTGGTGATGATTGTTCCATATTCCGGCTGAAAACGCTGTTATCAGAGAGTGAGCTCAT
GTTTCTCATTGGAGTGTGGCTTTGAGATGAGGAAGCGGGCGAAGGAATGGATGTGCTATTTGAATTTTCG
AAAGAGCATGATGGGGTTGATATGGTAAGCTTTCTCGAAATGTTCAAGTTGGATGCTTTGTACAATTCAT
CCATACCATGGGTAATACCAGCAGCAGTAACAAATTCTAACAAGACCATGTGGTCTCTCTTTTCGTTTGG
ATCTTTGGATAAGGCAGATTGAGTGGATAAGTAATGGTTGTCTGGTAACAAGACTGGACCATCACCAATT
GGAGTATTTTGTTGATAATGGTCAGCTAATTGAACAGAACCATCTTCAATGTTGTGTCTAATTTTGAAGT
TAACTTTGATACCATTCTTTT
